Addgene plasmid #21147: GFP-LKB1
Depositing lab: Junying Yuan. Depositing organization: Harvard Medical School. Publication: The Peutz-Jegher gene product LKB1 is a mediator of p53-dependent cell death. Karuman P, Gozani O, Odze RD, Zhou XC, Zhu H, Shaw R, Brien TP, Bozzuto CD, Ooi D, Cantley LC, Yuan J. Mol Cell. 2001 Jun . 7(6):1307-19. 10.1016/S1097-2765(01)00258-1 PubMed 11430832.
Backbone
  Vector backbone: GFPc2
  Vector type: Mammalian Expression
Growth in bacteria
  Bacterial resistance: Kanamycin, 50 μg/mL
  Growth temperature: 37°C
  Growth strain: DH5alpha
  Copy number: Unknown
Gene/Insert
  Gene/Insert name: GFP-LKB1 (alt names: GFP-PJ-wt; Stk11)
  Species: M. musculus (mouse)
  Entrez Gene: Stk11 (a.k.a. Lkb1, Par-4)
  Tag / fusion protein: GFP (N terminal on backbone)
  Cloning method: Restriction Enzyme; 5′ cloning site EcoR1 (unknown if destroyed); 3′ cloning site Sal 1 (unknown if destroyed)
  Sequencing primers: 5′ n/a
Terms and licenses: Academic/Nonprofit Terms; Industry Terms: Not Available to Industry
How to cite: GFP-LKB1 was a gift from Junying Yuan (Addgene plasmid # 21147 ; http://n2t.net/addgene:21147 ; RRID:Addgene_21147)
