[The description below was written by a language model from this plasmid's Addgene catalogue record.]
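Description:
GFP-LKB1 is a mammalian expression plasmid built on the GFPc2 backbone, in which mouse Stk11 (also known as Lkb1 or Par-4) is fused to the C-terminus of GFP, so the fluorescent tag sits at the N-terminus of the kinase. The alternative name GFP-PJ-wt indicates that this is the wild-type form of the Peutz-Jeghers gene product. The insert was placed by restriction cloning between an EcoRI site at the 5′ end and a SalI site at the 3′ end; the record does not say whether these sites survived cloning. The plasmid is propagated in E. coli under kanamycin selection, and its copy number is listed as unknown. No feature table is provided, so the promoter driving the fusion, the polyadenylation signal, the origin of replication and any mammalian selection marker are not stated in the record. C-series GFP fusion vectors of this kind usually use a strong constitutive viral promoter, but that cannot be confirmed here.

LKB1 is a serine/threonine kinase and tumour suppressor whose germline mutation underlies Peutz-Jeghers syndrome. Tagging it with GFP allows the protein to be expressed in transfected mammalian cells while its presence and subcellular distribution are followed by fluorescence, and it lets transfected cells be identified for scoring phenotypes. The associated publication examines LKB1 as a mediator of p53-dependent cell death, which suggests the construct was used for overexpression and localisation studies in that apoptosis context, probably as the wild-type reference alongside mutant versions.
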