>Addgene plasmid #21147 | GFP-LKB1 | addgene partial sequence | sequence record 26967 | 21147 with EGFP-C
CCCGGNCTCTGGCANGAGAGCTGTACAGTCCGGCCGGACTCAGATCTCGAGCTCAAGCTTCGAATTCGAC
GTGGCGGACCCCGAGCCGTTGGGCCTTTTCTCCGAGGGCGAGCTGATGTCGGTGGGCATGGACACCTTCA
TCCACCGCATCGACTCCACCGAGGTAATCTACCAGCCGCGCCGCAAACGCGCCAAGCTCATCGGCAAGTA
CCTGATGGGGGACCTGCTCGGGGAGGGCTCGTACGGCAAGGTGAAGGAGGTGCTGGACTCCGAGACCTTA
TGCCGCAGGGCGGTCAAGATCCTCAAGAAGAAAAAGCTGCGCAGGATCCCCAATGGAGAGGCCAACGTCA
AGAAGGAGATCCAGCTGCTGCGGCGGCTGCGGCATCGGAATGTGATCCAGCTTGTGGACGTGCTGTACAA
TGAGGAGAAGCAGAAGATGTATATGGTGATGGAGTACTGCGTATGTGGCATGCAGGAGATGCTGGACAGT
GTGCCGGAGAAGCGCTTCCCTGTGTGCCAAGCTCATGGGTACTTCCGCCAGCTGATTGACGGCCTGGAAT
ACCTACACAGCCAGGGCATTGTTCACAAGGACATCAAGCCGGGCAACCTGCTACTCACCACCAATGGCAC
ACTCAAGATCTCCGACCTCGGTGTTGCCGAGGCCCTGCACCCTTTCGCTGTGGATGACACCTGCCGGACA
ANCCANGGCTCCCCGGCTTTCCAGCCTCCTGAGATTGCCAATGGACTGGACACCTTTTCAGGTTTCANGT
GGACATCTGGTCAGCTGGGGTCACACTTTACACATCACCACGG
